>Addgene plasmid #229726 | pGWB515_35S-HA-(ΔTP)DM3(Col-0) T165I | addgene full sequence | sequence record 496464 | Addgene NGS Result
TTTCACGCCCTTTTAAATATCCGATTATTCTAATAAACGCTCTTTTCTCTTAGGTTTACCCGCCAATATA
TCCTGTCAAACACTGATAGTTTAAACTGAAGGCGGGAAACGACAATCTGATCCAAGCTCAAGCTGCTCTA
GCATTCGCCATTCAGGCTGCGCAACTGTTGGGAAGGGCGATCGGTGCGGGCCTCTTCGCTATTACGCCAG
CTGGCGAAAGGGGGATGTGCTGCAAGGCGATTAAGTTGGGTAACGCCAGGGTTTTCCCAGTCACGACGTT
GTAAAACGACGGCCAGTGCCAAGCTTGCATGCCTGCAGGTCCCCAGATTAGCCTTTTCAATTTCAGAAAG
AATGCTAACCCACAGATGGTTAGAGAGGCTTACGCAGCAGGTCTCATCAAGACGATCTACCCGAGCAATA
ATCTCCAGGAAATCAAATACCTTCCCAAGAAGGTTAAAGATGCAGTCAAAAGATTCAGGACTAACTGCAT
CAAGAACACAGAGAAAGATATATTTCTCAAGATCAGAAGTACTATTCCAGTATGGACGATTCAAGGCTTG
CTTCACAAACCAAGGCAAGTAATAGAGATTGGAGTCTCTAAAAAGGTAGTTCCCACTGAATCAAAGGCCA
TGGAGTCAAAGATTCAAATAGAGGACCTAACAGAACTCGCCGTAAAGACTGGCGAACAGTTCATACAGAG
TCTCTTACGACTCAATGACAAGAAGAAAATCTTCGTCAACATGGTGGAGCACGACACACTTGTCTACTCC
AAAAATATCAAAGATACAGTCTCAGAAGACCAAAGGGCAATTGAGACTTTTCAACAAAGGGTAATATCCG
GAAACCTCCTCGGATTCCATTGCCCAGCTATCTGTCACTTTATTGTGAAGATAGTGGAAAAGGAAGGTGG
CTCCTACAAATGCCATCATTGCGATAAAGGAAAGGCCATCGTTGAAGATGCCTCTGCCGACAGTGGTCCC
AAAGATGGACCCCCACCCACGAGGAGCATCGTGGAAAAAGAAGACGTTCCAACCACGTCTTCAAAGCAAG
TGGATTGATGTGATATCTCCACTGACGTAAGGGATGACGCACAATCCCACTATCCTTCGCAAGACCCTTC
CTCTATATAAGGAAGTTCATTTCATTTGGAGAGAACACGGGGGACTCTAGAATGAGCGGGTTAATTAACA
TCTTTTACCCATACGATGTTCCTGACTATGCGGGCTATCCCTATGACGTCCCGGACTATGCAGGATCCTA
TCCATATGACGTTCCAGATTACGCTGCTCAGTGCAGCGCTGTTATCACAAGTTTGTACAAAAAAGCAGGC
TCCGAATTCGCCCTTATGGAAGCGGGATCGGTTTACGTCGATGTAGCTGGGGAATCGAAGTCGGAGCATG
TTACTGGGAAGTGGTTTTCGGTGCCGGAGCTCCGACTGCGTGACCACCGGTTCATAGTTCCTCTTGATTA
TTCCAAAAGTTCTCCCAAAATTACCGTCTTTGCTCGAGAGATCGTTGCGGGTAACTTGAAATTTGGAGCT
TTTTGATTCAGAGCTCTTTCTGTGATTACGAAGCTAAAAGTTTGTGTCTTTTGTTTTTTGTAGTTGGGAA
AGAGGAGCAAGCAATGCCGTATTTATTGTATTTGCAAGGTGGTCCAGGATTTGAAGGTCCAAGGCCTAGT
GAAGCTAGTGGATGGATTCAAAGAGCTTGTGAAGAGTTTCGAGTGGTCTTACTCGATCAAGTATGATGCT
TTCATAGTTTTATACTCTTCTCTGGACAGTTTTTTTAGTCTTTTTGTTGTTCTAATTTTGTTTGTCCTGC
AGCGAGGAACAGGCTTGTCCACTCCTTTAATATGTTCCTCTATGCTTCAATTCAAATCAGCAAAGGAATT
AGCTGATTATTTGGTTCACTTTCGAGCTGATAATATAGTTAAAGATGCTGAGTTTATTAGAGTTCGTCTT
GTTCCTAAGGCTGATCCTTGGACAATTTTGGGTCAGGTAATTTGTCTTTGTATTGTCTATTGGTCATCTT
GCTTCAGTTCTTGTCATTTGATTTTGTATTCATCTTTTTTTCTTCAAATCTACAGAGTTTCGGTGGCTTT
TGTGCACTTACATATCTGAGTTTTGCACCCGAAGGACTCAAACAAGTGCTAATAACTGGAGGAATTCCAC
CAATTGGTAAAGCATGTACAGCAGATGATGTATATGAAGCCGGTTTTGAACAAGTTGCTCGCCAAAATGA
AAAATACTACAAGAGATTCCCTCAAGACATTGAGATTGTTCGTGAACTCGTAAATTACTTGGCTGAATCT
GAAGGTGGCGGGGTGAGGGATTACAACATTTGCTCAATCCACTGACCAGTTTAGTTTAGTTCCTTACTTG
TCTCTGTTTCTTTGTCTTTAGGTACCTCTCCCATCAGGAGGCATTCTTACTCCTAAGGGTCTTCAAACTC
TTGGTCTTTCTGGTTTAGGATCAAGTACTGGTTTTGAGCGCCTGCATTATATGTAAGAGTTTAGCTTAAT
TTTTATCAACCACCTCACATGTTCTGTGTTAAATCTGGCCTTCTTAATTGATCATAGGTTGGAGAGAGTA
TGGGATCCTATTTTAGTTACTGGAGCTCCAAAGTGTATTAGTCAGTTCTTCTTAAACGCTGTAAGAGACC
CACAAAAATTTGTTGTTTTCTGTTCTCAGCTCAAATAAGGAATTCAATAGTCTGAGACATTTTATCGTTG
CTGCAGTTTGAGAGTTGGCATTCTTTTGATACAAATCCACTATATGCTCTTCTCCACGAGGCCATATACT
GTGAGGTATAGTCTCTTCAAATTTCTCATCTTTTTTTCTATTTCAGACAATTACTTCTTCTTGTTATCGT
TTATGTTTAAATGGAAACTTTTTCAGGGTGCTTCATCAGGATGGTCTGCTCATAGATTACGGGATAAATA
TGAGTACAAATTCGACGCAATGAAGGCAGTCAAAGAAAGTCAGCCTGTACTCTTCACAGGAGAGGTACAG
GTTTTGAGTATTTCTAATTGTATGGCTCATAGCTTGGATGATTGGTCCACATTGCTTAACTAAAATAGAA
TTTGGATTTGTATAGATGATATTTCCATGGATGTTTGATGAAATTCATGCCTTGAAGCCATTTAAAGCTG
CCGCCGATCTTTTGGCCAAGAAAGAGGATTGGCCTCCATTATATGATGTTCCTAGATTGCAGAATAACAA
GGTCTGTTTCAGAATCTTGATCGTTCTTTCATATGGATCAAATAATTTTACTCTGTTTCACATGATTTCT
TTTTGTAGGTGCCTGTTGCTGCAGCGGTTTACTACGAAGATATGTATGTAAACTTCAAGCTGGTGACGGA
AACAGCTTCTCATATATCGGGTATCAGACTTTGGGTAACGAATGAGTTTATGCATTCGGGTCTTCGTGAT
GCTGGAAGACAAATTATTGATCATTTGTTGGGAATGATCAATGGGAAAAAGCCTCTCTTTTAGGGCGAAT
TCGACCCAGCTTTCTTGTACAAAGTGGTTGATAACAGCGACTACAAGGATGACGATGACAAGGCTTAGAA
GGGCGAATTCGACCCAGCTTTCTTGTACAAAGTGGTGATAACCTAGAGCTCGAATTTCCCCGATCGTTCA
AACATTTGGCAATAAAGTTTCTTAAGATTGAATCCTGTTGCCGGTCTTGCGATGATTATCATATAATTTC
TGTTGAATTACGTTAAGCATGTAATAATTAACATGTAATGCATGACGTTATTTATGAGATGGGTTTTTAT
GATTAGAGTCCCGCAATTATACATTTAATACGCGATAGAAAACAAAATATAGCGCGCAAACTAGGATAAA
TTATCGCGCGCGGTGTCATCTATGTTACTAGATCGGGAATTGGTTCCGGAACCAATTCGTAATCATGTCA
TAGCTGTTTCCTGTGTGAAATTGTTATCCGCTCACAATTCCACACAACATACGAGCCGGAAGCATAAAGT
GTAAAGCCTGGGGTGCCTAATGAGTGAGCTAACTCACATTAGGCTGAATTAGGCGCGCCTATTTCTATTA
ATTCCCGATCTAGTAACATAGATGACACCGCGCGCGATAATTTATCCTAGTTTGCGCGCTATATTTTGTT
TTCTATCGCGTATTAAATGTATAATTGCGGGACTCTAATCATAAAAACCCATCTCATAAATAACGTCATG
CATTACATGTTAATTATTACATGCTTAACGTAATTCAACAGAAATTATATGATAATCATCGCAAGACCGG
CAACAGGATTCAATCTTAAGAAACTTTATTGCCAAATGTTTGAACGATCGGGGAAATTCGGGGGATCGAT
CCCGCGAACTGTGGACGAGAACTGTGCCACCAAGCGTAAGGCCGTTCTCTCGCATTTGCCTTGCTAGGCT
CGCGCGAGTTGCTGGCTGAGGCGTTCTCGAAATCAGCTCTTGTTCGGTCGGCATCTACTCTATTCCTTTG
CCCTCGGACGAGTGCTGGGGCGTCGGTTTCCACTATCGGCGAGTACTTCTACACAGCCATCGGTCCAGAC
GGCCGCGCTTCTGCGGGCGATTTGTGTACGCCCGACAGTCCCGGCTCCGGATCGGACGATTGCGTCGCAT
CGACCCTGCGCCCAAGCTGCATCATCGAAATTGCCGTCAACCAAGCTCTGATAGAGTTGGTCAAGACCAA
TGCGGAGCATATACGCCCGGAGCCGCGGCGATCCTGCAAGCTCCGGATGCCTCCGCTCGAAGTAGCGCGT
CTGCTGCTCCATACAAGCCAACCACGGCCTCCAGAAGAAGATGTTGGCGACCTCGTATTGGGAATCCCCG
AACATCGCCTCGCTCCAGTCAATGACCGCTGTTATGCGGCCATTGTCCGTCAGGACATTGTTGGAGCCGA
AATCCGCGTGCACGAGGTGCCGGACTTCGGGGCAGTCCTCGGCCCAAAGCATCAGCTCATCGAGAGCCTG
CGCGACGGACGCACTGACGGTGTCGTCCATCACAGTTTGCCAGTGATACACATGGGGATCAGCAATCGCG
CATATGAAATCACGCCATGTAGTGTATTGACCGATTCCTTGCGGTCCGAATGGGCCGAACCCGCTCGTCT
GGCTAAGATCGGCCGCAGCGATCGCATCCATGGCCTCCGCGACCGGCTGCAGAACAGCGGGCAGTTCGGT
TTCAGGCAGGTCTTGCAACGTGACACCCTGTGCACGGCGGGAGATGCAATAGGTCAGGCTCTCGCTGAAT
GCCCCAATGTCAAGCACTTCCGGAATCGGGAGCGCGGCCGATGCAAAGTGCCGATAAACATAACGATCTT
TGTAGAAACCATCGGCGCAGCTATTTACCCGCAGGACATATCCACGCCCTCCTACATCGAAGCTGAAAGC
ACGAGATTCTTCGCCCTCCGAGAGCTGCATCAGGTCGGAGACGCTGTCGAACTTTTCGATCAGAAACTTC
TCGACAGACGTCGCGGTGAGTTCAGGCTTTTTCATATCTTATTGCCCCCCGGGATCAGATCTGGATTGAG
AGTGAATATGAGACTCTAATTGGATACCGAGGGGAATTTATGGAACGTCAGTGGAGCATTTTTGACAAGA
AATATTTGCTAGCTGATAGTGACCTTAGGCGACTTTTGAACGCGCAATAATGGTTTCTGACGTATGTGCT
TAGCTCATTAAACTCCAGAAACCCGCGGCTGAGTGGCTCCTTCAACGTTGCGGTTCTGTCAGTTCCAAAC
GTAAAACGGCTTGTCCCGCGTCATCGGCGGGGGTCATAACGTGACTCCCTTAATTCTCCGCTCATGATCT
TGATCCCCTGCGCCATCAGATCCTTGGCGGCAAGAAAGCCATCCAGTTTACTTTGCAGGGCTTCCCAACC
TTACCAGAGGGCGCCCCAGCTGGCAATTCCGGTTCGCTTGCTGTCCATAAAACCGCCCAGTCTAGCTATC
GCCATGTAAGCCCACTGCAAGCTACCTGCTTTCTCTTTGCGCTTGCGTTTTCCCTTGTCCAGATAGCCCA
GTAGCTGACATTCATCCGGGGTCAGCACCGTTTCTGCGGACTGGCTTTCTACGTGTTCCGCTTCCTTTAG
CAGCCCTTGCGCCCTGAGTGCTTGCGGCAGCGTGAAGCTGATCCGTCGAGATTAATAGAAATAAATTCAG
CCTAATTCGGCGTTAATTCAGTACATTAAAAACGTCCGCAATGTGTTATTAAGTTGTCTAAGCGTCAATT
TGTTTACACCACAATATATCCTGCCACCAGCCAGCCAACAGCTCCCCGACCGGCAGCTCGGCACAAAATC
ACCACTCGATACAGGCAGCCCATCAGTCCGGGACGGCGTCAGCGGGAGAGCCGTTGTAAGGCGGCAGACT
TTGCTCATGTTACCGATGCTATTCGGAAGAACGGCAACTAAGCTGCCGGGTTTGAAACACGGATGATCTC
GCGGAGGGTAGCATGTTGATTGTAACGATGACAGAGCGTTGCTGCCTGTGATCAATTCGGGCACGAACCC
AGTGGACATAAGCCTGTTCGGTTCGTAAGCTGTAATGCAAGTAGCGTATGCGCTCACGCAACTGGTCCAG
AACCTTGACCGAACGCAGCGGTGGTAACGGCGCAGTGGCGGTTTTCATGGCTTGTTATGACTGTTTTTTT
GGGGTACAGTCTATGCCTCGGGCATCCAAGCAGCAAGCGCGTTACGCCGTGGGTCGATGTTTGATGTTAT
GGAGCAGCAACGATGTTACGCAGCAGGGCAGTCGCCCTAAAACAAAGTTAAACATCATGGGGGAAGCGGT
GATCGCCGAAGTATCGACTCAACTATCAGAGGTAGTTGGCGTCATCGAGCGCCATCTCGAACCGACGTTG
CTGGCCGTACATTTGTACGGCTCCGCAGTGGATGGCGGCCTGAAGCCACACAGTGATATTGATTTGCTGG
TTACGGTGACCGTAAGGCTTGATGAAACAACGCGGCGAGCTTTGATCAACGACCTTTTGGAAACTTCGGC
TTCCCCTGGAGAGAGCGAGATTCTCCGCGCTGTAGAAGTCACCATTGTTGTGCACGACGACATCATTCCG
TGGCGTTATCCAGCTAAGCGCGAACTGCAATTTGGAGAATGGCAGCGCAATGACATTCTTGCAGGTATCT
TCGAGCCAGCCACGATCGACATTGATCTGGCTATCTTGCTGACAAAAGCAAGAGAACATAGCGTTGCCTT
GGTAGGTCCAGCGGCGGAGGAACTCTTTGATCCGGTTCCTGAACAGGATCTATTTGAGGCGCTAAATGAA
ACCTTAACGCTATGGAACTCGCCGCCCGACTGGGCTGGCGATGAGCGAAATGTAGTGCTTACGTTGTCCC
GCATTTGGTACAGCGCAGTAACCGGCAAAATCGCGCCGAAGGATGTCGCTGCCGACTGGGCAATGGAGCG
CCTGCCGGCCCAGTATCAGCCCGTCATACTTGAAGCTAGACAGGCTTATCTTGGACAAGAAGAAGATCGC
TTGGCCTCGCGCGCAGATCAGTTGGAAGAATTTGTCCACTACGTGAAAGGCGAGATCACCAAGGTAGTCG
GCAAATAATGTCTAGCTAGAAATTCGTTCAAGCCGACGCCGCTTCGCGGCGCGGCTTAACTCAAGCGTTA
GATGCACTAAGCACATAATTGCTCACAGCCAAACTATCAGGTCAAGTCTGCTTTTATTATTTTTAAGCGT
GCATAATAAGCCCTACACAAATTGGGAGATATATCATGCATGACCAAAATCCCTTAACGTGAGTTTTCGT
TCCACTGAGCGTCAGACCCCGTAGAAAAGATCAAAGGATCTTCTTGAGATCCTTTTTTTCTGCGCGTAAT
CTGCTGCTTGCAAACAAAAAAACCACCGCTACCAGCGGTGGTTTGTTTGCCGGATCAAGAGCTACCAACT
CTTTTTCCGAAGGTAACTGGCTTCAGCAGAGCGCAGATACCAAATACTGTCCTTCTAGTGTAGCCGTAGT
TAGGCCACCACTTCAAGAACTCTGTAGCACCGCCTACATACCTCGCTCTGCTAATCCTGTTACCAGTGGC
TGCTGCCAGTGGCGATAAGTCGTGTCTTACCGGGTTGGACTCAAGACGATAGTTACCGGATAAGGCGCAG
CGGTCGGGCTGAACGGGGGGTTCGTGCACACAGCCCAGCTTGGAGCGAACGACCTACACCGAACTGAGAT
ACCTACAGCGTGAGCTATGAGAAAGCGCCACGCTTCCCGAAGGGAGAAAGGCGGACAGGTATCCGGTAAG
CGGCAGGGTCGGAACAGGAGAGCGCACGAGGGAGCTTCCAGGGGGAAACGCCTGGTATCTTTATAGTCCT
GTCGGGTTTCGCCACCTCTGACTTGAGCGTCGATTTTTGTGATGCTCGTCAGGGGGGCGGAGCCTATGGA
AAAACGCCAGCAACGCGGCCTTTTTACGGTTCCTGGCCTTTTGCTGGCCTTTTGCTCACATGTTCTTTCC
TGCGTTATCCCCTGATTCTGTGGATAACCGTATTACCGCCTTTGAGTGAGCTGATACCGCTCGCCGCAGC
CGAACGACCGAGCGCAGCGAGTCAGTGAGCGAGGAAGCGGAAGAGCGCCTGATGCGGTATTTTCTCCTTA
CGCATCTGTGCGGTATTTCACACCGCATATGGTGCACTCTCAGTACAATCTGCTCTGATGCCGCATAGTT
AAGCCAGTATACACTCCGCTATCGCTACGTGACTGGGTCATGGCTGCGCCCCGACACCCGCCAACACCCG
CTGACGCGCCCTGACGGGCTTGTCTGCTCCCGGCATCCGCTTACAGACAAGCTGTGACCGTCTCCGGGAG
CTGCATGTGTCAGAGGTTTTCACCGTCATCACCGAAACGCGCGAGGCAGGGTGCCTTGATGTGGGCGCCG
GCGGTCGAGTGGCGACGGCGCGGCTTGTCCGCGCCCTGGTAGATTGCCTGGCCGTAGGCCAGCCATTTTT
GAGCGGCCAGCGGCCGCGATAGGCCGACGCGAAGCGGCGGGGCGTAGGGAGCGCAGCGACCGAAGGGTAG
GCGCTTTTTGCAGCTCTTCGGCTGTGCGCTGGCCAGACAGTTATGCACAGGCCAGGCGGGTTTTAAGAGT
TTTAATAAGTTTTAAAGAGTTTTAGGCGGAAAAATCGCCTTTTTTCTCTTTTATATCAGTCACTTACATG
TGTGACCGGTTCCCAATGTACGGCTTTGGGTTCCCAATGTACGGGTTCCGGTTCCCAATGTACGGCTTTG
GGTTCCCAATGTACGTGCTATCCACAGGAAAGAGACCTTTTCGACCTTTTTCCCCTGCTAGGGCAATTTG
CCCTAGCATCTGCTCCGTACATTAGGAACCGGCGGATGCTTCGCCCTCGATCAGGTTGCGGTAGCGCATG
ACTAGGATCGGGCCAGCCTGCCCCGCCTCCTCCTTCAAATCGTACTCCGGCAGGTCATTTGACCCGATCA
GCTTGCGCACGGTGAAACAGAACTTCTTGAACTCTCCGGCGCTGCCACTGCGTTCGTAGATCGTCTTGAA
CAACCATCTGGCTTCTGCCTTGCCTGCGGCGCGGCGTGCCAGGCGGTAGAGAAAACGGCCGATGCCGGGA
TCGATCAAAAAGTAATCGGGGTGAACCGTCAGCACGTCCGGGTTCTTGCCTTCTGTGATCTCGCGGTACA
TCCAATCAGCTAGCTCGATCTCGATGTACTCCGGCCGCCCGGTTTCGCTCTTTACGATCTTGTAGCGGCT
AATCAAGGCTTCACCCTCGGATACCGTCACCAGGCGGCCGTTCTTGGCCTTCTTCGTACGCTGCATGGCA
ACGTGCGTGGTGTTTAACCGAATGCAGGTTTCTACCAGGTCGTCTTTCTGCTTTCCGCCATCGGCTCGCC
GGCAGAACTTGAGTACGTCCGCAACGTGTGGACGGAACACGCGGCCGGGCTTGTCTCCCTTCCCTTCCCG
GTATCGGTTCATGGATTCGGTTAGATGGGAAACCGCCATCAGTACCAGGTCGTAATCCCACACACTGGCC
ATGCCGGCCGGCCCTGCGGAAACCTCTACGTGCCCGTCTGGAAGCTCGTAGCGGATCACCTCGCCAGCTC
GTCGGTCACGCTTCGACAGACGGAAAACGGCCACGTCCATGATGCTGCGACTATCGCGGGTGCCCACGTC
ATAGAGCATCGGAACGAAAAAATCTGGTTGCTCGTCGCCCTTGGGCGGCTTCCTAATCGACGGCGCACCG
GCTGCCGGCGGTTGCCGGGATTCTTTGCGGATTCGATCAGCGGCCGCTTGCCACGATTCACCGGGGCGTG
CTTCTGCCTCGATGCGTTGCCGCTGGGCGGCCTGCGCGGCCTTCAACTTCTCCACCAGGTCATCACCCAG
CGCCGCGCCGATTTGTACCGGGCCGGATGGTTTGCGACCGCTCACGCCGATTCCTCGGGCTTGGGGGTTC
CAGTGCCATTGCAGGGCCGGCAGACAACCCAGCCGCTTACGCCTGGCCAACCGCCCGTTCCTCCACACAT
GGGGCATTCCACGGCGTCGGTGCCTGGTTGTTCTTGATTTTCCATGCCGCCTCCTTTAGCCGCTAAAATT
CATCTACTCATTTATTCATTTGCTCATTTACTCTGGTAGCTGCGCGATGTATTCAGATAGCAGCTCGGTA
ATGGTCTTGCCTTGGCGTACCGCGTACATCTTCAGCTTGGTGTGATCCTCCGCCGGCAACTGAAAGTTGA
CCCGCTTCATGGCTGGCGTGTCTGCCAGGCTGGCCAACGTTGCAGCCTTGCTGCTGCGTGCGCTCGGACG
GCCGGCACTTAGCGTGTTTGTGCTTTTGCTCATTTTCTCTTTACCTCATTAACTCAAATGAGTTTTGATT
TAATTTCAGCGGCCAGCGCCTGGACCTCGCGGGCAGCGTCGCCCTCGGGTTCTGATTCAAGAACGGTTGT
GCCGGCGGCGGCAGTGCCTGGGTAGCTCACGCGCTGCGTGATACGGGACTCAAGAATGGGCAGCTCGTAC
CCGGCCAGCGCCTCGGCAACCTCACCGCCGATGCGCGTGCCTTTGATCGCCCGCGACACGACAAAGGCCG
CTTGTAGCCTTCCATCCGTGACCTCAATGCGCTGCTTAACCAGCTCCACCAGGTCGGCGGTGGCCCATAT
GTCGTAAGGGCTTGGCTGCACCGGAATCAGCACGAAGTCGGCTGCCTTGATCGCGGACACAGCCAAGTCC
GCCGCCTGGGGCGCTCCGTCGATCACTACGAAGTCGCGCCGGCCGATGGCCTTCACGTCGCGGTCAATCG
TCGGGCGGTCGATGCCGACAACGGTTAGCGGTTGATCTTCCCGCACGGCCGCCCAATCGCGGGCACTGCC
CTGGGGATCGGAATCGACTAACAGAACATCGGCCCCGGCGAGTTGCAGGGCGCGGGCTAGATGGGTTGCG
ATGGTCGTCTTGCCTGACCCGCCTTTCTGGTTAAGTACAGCGATAACCTTCATGCGTTCCCCTTGCGTAT
TTGTTTATTTACTCATCGCATCATATACGCAGCGACCGCATGACGCAAGCTGTTTTACTCAAATACACAT
CACCTTTTTAGACGGCGGCGCTCGGTTTCTTCAGCGGCCAAGCTGGCCGGCCAGGCCGCCAGCTTGGCAT
CAGACAAACCGGCCAGGATTTCATGCAGCCGCACGGTTGAGACGTGCGCGGGCGGCTCGAACACGTACCC
GGCCGCGATCATCTCCGCCTCGATCTCTTCGGTAATGAAAAACGGTTCGTCCTGGCCGTCCTGGTGCGGT
TTCATGCTTGTTCCTCTTGGCGTTCATTCTCGGCGGCCGCCAGGGCGTCGGCCTCGGTCAATGCGTCCTC
ACGGAAGGCACCGCGCCGCCTGGCCTCGGTGGGCGTCACTTCCTCGCTGCGCTCAAGTGCGCGGTACAGG
GTCGAGCGATGCACGCCAAGCAGTGCAGCCGCCTCTTTCACGGTGCGGCCTTCCTGGTCGATCAGCTCGC
GGGCGTGCGCGATCTGTGCCGGGGTGAGGGTAGGGCGGGGGCCAAACTTCACGCCTCGGGCCTTGGCGGC
CTCGCGCCCGCTCCGGGTGCGGTCGATGATTAGGGAACGCTCGAACTCGGCAATGCCGGCGAACACGGTC
AACACCATGCGGCCGGCCGGCGTGGTGGTGTCGGCCCACGGCTCTGCCAGGCTACGCAGGCCCGCGCCGG
CCTCCTGGATGCGCTCGGCAATGTCCAGTAGGTCGCGGGTGCTGCGGGCCAGGCGGTCTAGCCTGGTCAC
TGTCACAACGTCGCCAGGGCGTAGGTGGTCAAGCATCCTGGCCAGCTCCGGGCGGTCGCGCCTGGTGCCG
GTGATCTTCTCGGAAAACAGCTTGGTGCAGCCGGCCGCGTGCAGTTCGGCCCGTTGGTTGGTCAAGTCCT
GGTCGTCGGTGCTGACGCGGGCATAGCCCAGCAGGCCAGCGGCGGCGCTCTTGTTCATGGCGTAATGTCT
CCGGTTCTAGTCGCAAGTATTCTACTTTATGCGACTAAAACACGCGACAAGAAAACGCCAGGAAAAGGGC
AGGGCGGCAGCCTGTCGCGTAACTTAGGACTTGTGCGACATGTCGTTTTCAGAAGACGGCTGCACTGAAC
GTCAGAAGCCGACTGCACTATAGCAGCGGAGGGGTTGGATCAAAGTACTTTGATCCCGAGGGGAACCCTG
TGGTTGGCATGCACATACAAATGGACGAACGGATAAACCT
Features (pLannotate 1.2.2; 31 found; start..end, strand, type, name):
     54..78      -  misc_feature   RB T-DNA repeat: right border repeat from nopaline C58 T-DNA
    144..298     -  CDS            lacZα (fragment): LacZα fragment of β-galactosidase; lacZ fragment
    301..321     -  misc_feature   MCS (fragment): pUC18/19 multiple cloning site
    812..1153    +  promoter       CaMV 35S promoter: strong constitutive promoter from cauliflower mosaic virus
   1196..1285    +  CDS            3xHA: three tandem HA epitope tags
   1307..1331    +  protein_bind   attB1: mutant version of attB; recombination site for the Gateway® BP reaction BP Clonase™
   1624..2301    +  CDS            pip (fragment): PIP_AERSO - Also known as pap. Experimental evidence at protein level: Swiss-Prot protein existence level 1. Higher activity toward long peptides. Acts on hydroxyproline beta-naphthylamide with almost as high an activity as on proline beta- naphthylamide. From Aeromonas sobria.
   3096..3224    +  CDS            pip (fragment): PIP_AERSO - Also known as pap. Experimental evidence at protein level: Swiss-Prot protein existence level 1. Higher activity toward long peptides. Acts on hydroxyproline beta-naphthylamide with almost as high an activity as on proline beta- naphthylamide. From Aeromonas sobria.
   3302..3460    +  CDS            pip (fragment): PIP_AERSO - Also known as pap. Experimental evidence at protein level: Swiss-Prot protein existence level 1. Higher activity toward long peptides. Acts on hydroxyproline beta-naphthylamide with almost as high an activity as on proline beta- naphthylamide. From Aeromonas sobria.
   3504..3528    -  protein_bind   attB2: mutant version of attB; recombination site for the Gateway® BP reaction BP Clonase™
   3538..3562    +  CDS            3xFLAG (fragment): three tandem FLAG® epitope tags, followed by an enterokinase cleavage site
   3582..3606    -  protein_bind   attB2: mutant version of attB; recombination site for the Gateway® BP reaction BP Clonase™
   3632..3884    +  terminator     NOS terminator: nopaline synthase terminator and poly(A) signal
   3939..3961    -  protein_bind   lac operator (fragment): The lac repressor binds to the lac operator to inhibit transcription in E. coli. This inhibition can be relieved by adding lactose or isopropyl-β-D-thiogalactopyranoside (IPTG). lac repressor encoded by lacI
   3965..3995    -  promoter       lac promoter: promoter for the E. coli lac operon
   4010..4031    -  protein_bind   CAP binding site: CAP binding activates transcription in the presence of cAMP. E. coli catabolite activator protein
   4067..4319    -  terminator     NOS terminator: nopaline synthase terminator and poly(A) signal
   4470..5495    -  CDS            HygR: aminoglycoside phosphotransferase from E. coli; aph(4)-Ia; confers resistance to hygromycin
   5547..5726    -  promoter       NOS promoter: nopaline synthase promoter
   5806..6135    -  CDS            tnpA (fragment): TN5P_ECOLX - Also known as tnp. Experimental evidence at protein level: Swiss-Prot protein existence level 1. Mediates transposition of transposon Tn5 by a 'cut and paste' mechanism. First, the monomeric transposase binds the 19 bp inverted DNA repeats flanking the transposon. Then, dimerization of the DNA- bound transposase creates a synaptic DNA complex. After nicking of the first DNA strand, excision of the transposon proceeds through a series of intermediates. The transposase then mediates the insertion of the transposon at a new site by strand transfer. The activity of the wild- type tran
   6232..6256    -  misc_feature   LB T-DNA repeat: left border repeat from nopaline C58 T-DNA
   6515..6538    +  promoter       Pc promoter (fragment): intI1 (promoter lies within the coding sequence); class 1 integron promoter
   6714..6770    +  CDS            GmR (fragment): gentamycin acetyltransferase; aacC1; confers resistance to gentamycin
   6781..7568    +  CDS            SmR (fragment): aminoglycoside adenylyltransferase (Murphy, 1985); aadA; confers resistance to spectinomycin and streptomycin
   7814..8402    +  rep_origin     ori: high-copy-number ColE1/pMB1/pBR322/pUC origin of replication
   8588..8728    -  misc_feature   bom: basis of mobility region from pBR322
   8830..8869    -  CDS            rop (fragment): Rop protein, which maintains plasmids at low copy number; rop
   9072..9266    -  rep_origin     pVS1 oriV: origin of replication for the Pseudomonas plasmid pVS1 (Heeb et al., 2000)
   9332..10405   -  CDS            pVS1 RepA: replication protein from the Pseudomonas plasmid pVS1 (Heeb et al., 2000)
  10834..11463   -  CDS            pVS1 StaA: stability protein from the Pseudomonas plasmid pVS1 (Heeb et al., 2000)
  12023..12424   -  CDS            Y4CG_SINFN (fragment): Protein inferred from homology: Swiss-Prot protein existence level 3. From Sinorhizobium fredii (strain NBRC 101917 / NGR234).
