[The description below was written by a language model from this plasmid's Addgene catalogue record and pLannotate feature annotations shown in this document.]
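Description:
pGWB515_35S-HA-(ΔTP)DM3(Col-0) T165I is a Gateway-derived binary T-DNA vector for expressing an epitope-tagged Arabidopsis thaliana protein in plants, built on the pGWB515 backbone. The 12.7 kb plasmid is maintained in E. coli through a ColE1/pMB1-type origin. The pVS1 oriV with its RepA and StaA functions would support replication and stable inheritance in Agrobacterium. Bacterial selection is by spectinomycin via an aadA (SmR) gene, and a pBR322 bom region is also present.

Between the nopaline-type right and left T-DNA border repeats sit two plant cassettes. The first is the expression unit: a CaMV 35S promoter drives an N-terminal 3xHA tag, followed by attB1, the insert, attB2 and a NOS terminator. The insert is DM3 (DANGEROUS MIX 3, At3g61540) from the Col-0 accession, lacking amino acids 1–52. The ΔTP in the name suggests this removes a transit peptide, though the record does not spell this out. The name also indicates a T165I substitution, which is not listed in the mutation field. The automated annotation labels parts of the insert as fragments of a bacterial proline iminopeptidase, which probably reflects homology of this alpha/beta hydrolase rather than a separate gene. The split of these matches into separated fragments may mean that the insert contains introns, but the record does not say so. A short 3xFLAG fragment and a second attB2 site lie downstream of the insert; their role is not stated. The second cassette is a NOS promoter–HygR–NOS terminator unit for hygromycin selection of transformed plants.

The stated purpose is stable transformation or transient expression in plants. The associated work concerns structural determinants of DM3 in triggering NLR-mediated genetic incompatibility.
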