Addgene plasmid #229726: pGWB515_35S-HA-(ΔTP)DM3(Col-0) T165I
Purpose: Stable transformation or transient expression of gene of interest in plants
Depositing lab: Eunyoung Chae. Depositing organization: National University of Singapore. Publication: Structural determinants of DANGEROUS MIX 3, an alpha/beta hydrolase that triggers NLR-mediated genetic incompatibility in plants. Wan WL, Kim G, Kim N, Tan YY, Watari M, Charoennit N, Lee RRQ, Phang IRK, Wang J, Liew YY, Hu D, Ng SK, Zhang Y, Jang IC, Song JJ, Chae E. Mol Cell. 2025 Jul 17;85(14):2776-2795.e8. doi: 10.1016/j.molcel.2025.06.021. PubMed 40680723.
Backbone
  Vector backbone: pGWB515
  Backbone manufacturer: Tsuyoshi Nakagawa (Addgene plasmid #74857)
  Vector type: Plant Expression
Growth in bacteria
  Bacterial resistance: Spectinomycin, 50 μg/mL
  Growth temperature: 37°C
  Growth strain: DH5alpha
  Copy number: High Copy
Gene/Insert
  Gene/Insert name: DM3(Col-0) (alt name: At3g61540)
  Species: A. thaliana (mustard weed)
  Mutation: amino acid 1-52 were deleted
  Entrez Gene: AT3G61540 (a.k.a. AT3G61540)
  Cloning method: Gateway Cloning
Terms and licenses: Academic/Nonprofit Terms; Industry Terms: Not Available to Industry
Depositor comments: Please visit https://doi.org/10.1101/2024.10.28.620575 for bioRxiv preprint.
How to cite: pGWB515_35S-HA-(ΔTP)DM3(Col-0) T165I was a gift from Eunyoung Chae (Addgene plasmid # 229726 ; http://n2t.net/addgene:229726 ; RRID:Addgene_229726)
